Addgene plasmid #56221: mIFP-Golgi-7
Purpose: Localization: Golgi Complex / GalT, Excitation: 683, Emission: 704
Depositing lab: Michael Davidson. Depositing organization: Florida State University, Tallahassee. Publication: A naturally monomeric infrared fluorescent protein for protein labeling in vivo. Yu D, Baird MA, Allen JR, Howe ES, Klassen MP, Reade A, Makhijani K, Song Y, Liu S, Murthy Z, Zhang SQ, Weiner OD, Kornberg TB, Jan YN, Davidson MW, Shu X. Nat Methods. 2015 Aug;12(8):763-765. doi: 10.1038/nmeth.3447. Epub 2015 Jun 22. PubMed 26098020.
Backbone
  Vector backbone: mIFP
  Backbone size w/o insert (bp): 4750
  Vector type: Mammalian Expression
  Selectable markers: Neomycin (select with G418)
Growth in bacteria
  Bacterial resistance: Kanamycin, 50 μg/mL
  Growth temperature: 37°C
  Growth strain: DH5alpha
  Copy number: High Copy
Gene/Insert
  Gene/Insert name: Golgi (alt name: NM_001497.3)
  Species: H. sapiens (human)
  Mutation: aa 1-82 of NM_001497.3
  Entrez Gene: B4GALT1 (a.k.a. B4GAL-T1, CDG2D, CLDLFIB, GGTB2, GT1, GTB, beta4Gal-T1)
  Promoter: CMV
  Tag / fusion protein: mIFP
  Cloning method: Unknown
  Sequencing primers: 5′ CMV-F; 3′ SV40pA-R
Terms and licenses: Academic/Nonprofit Terms; Industry Terms
Depositor comments: . Excitation = 683; Emission = 704
How to cite: mIFP-Golgi-7 was a gift from Michael Davidson (Addgene plasmid # 56221 ; http://n2t.net/addgene:56221 ; RRID:Addgene_56221)
