[The description below was written by a language model from this plasmid's Addgene catalogue record.]
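Description:
mIFP-Golgi-7 is a mammalian expression plasmid that produces a Golgi-targeted version of mIFP, a naturally monomeric infrared fluorescent protein. It is built on an mIFP vector backbone of about 4.75 kb (excluding the insert), is maintained in E. coli as a high-copy plasmid under kanamycin selection, and carries a neomycin resistance marker that allows G418 selection of stably transfected mammalian cells. No feature table is supplied with the record, so the origin of replication and the exact arrangement of the resistance cassette are not stated.

The insert is a fragment of human B4GALT1 (beta-1,4-galactosyltransferase 1) covering amino acids 1–82 of the reference transcript. This N-terminal part of the enzyme is commonly used as a Golgi targeting signal, since it carries the determinants that anchor and retain the protein in Golgi membranes. It is fused to mIFP and expressed from the CMV promoter, a strong constitutive promoter in most mammalian cell lines. The listed 3′ sequencing primer suggests an SV40 polyadenylation signal downstream of the cassette. The record does not spell out the orientation of the fusion or the linker, although the "7" in the name may denote a linker length.

The fusion labels the Golgi complex with infrared fluorescence, with recorded excitation at 683 nm and emission at 704 nm. This makes the plasmid useful as an organelle marker for live- or fixed-cell imaging. Its far-red spectrum also lets it be combined with green, yellow or red reporters in multicolour experiments, and it serves to demonstrate how mIFP performs as a fusion tag.
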