>Addgene plasmid #56221 | mIFP-Golgi-7 | depositor partial sequence | sequence record 87120 | insert sequence
ACGTCAGATCCGCTAGCATGAGGCTTCGGGAGCCGCTCCTGAGCGGCAGCGCCGCGATGCCAGGCGCGTC
CCTACAGCGGGCCTGCCGCCTGCTCGTGGCCGTCTGCGCTCTGCACCTTGGCGTCACCCTCGTTTACTAC
CTGGCTGGCCGCGACCTGAGCCGCCTGCCCCAACTGGTCGGAGTCTCCACACCGCTGCAGGGCGGCTCGA
ACAGTGCCGCCGCCATCGGGCAGTCCTCCGGGGAGCTCCGGACCGGAGGGGCCAAGGATCCACCGGTCGC
CACCATGTCGGTACCGCTGACTACCTCAGCATTCGGCCACGCGTTTCTGGCTAACTGTGAACGCGAGCAG
ATCCACCTGGCGGGCTCCATTCAGCCGCACGGTATCCTGCTGGCTGTGAAAGAGCCGGACAACGTGGTGA
TCCAGGCTTCTATTAACGCTGCGGAGTTCCTGAACACCAACTCTGTTGTTGGCCGTCCGCTGCGTGACCT
GGGCGGCGATCTGCCTTTGCAGATCCTGCCGCACCTGAACGGCCCGCTGCACCTGGCTCCGATGACCCTG
CGTTGTACCGTGGGTTCTCCGCCGCGTCGTGTGGACTGTACCATTCATCGTCCGTCTAACGGCGGCCTGA
TCGTAGAACTGGAACCAGCAACCAAGACCACTAACATTGCGCCGGCTCTGGACGGTGCGTTTCATCGTAT
CACTTCTTCATCCTCCCTGATGGGCCTGTGTGACGAAACCGCGACTATTATCCGTGAGATTACTGGCTAC
GACCGTGTGATGGTAGTACGTTTCGATGAAGAGGGTAATGGCGAAATTCTGTCCGAACGTCGTCGTGCGG
ACCTGGAAGCGTTCCTGGGTAACCGCTACCCGGCGTCTACTATTCCGCAGATCGCTCGTCGCCTGTACGA
ACATAACCGTGTTCGCCTGCTGGTAGATGTGAACTATACTCCGGTTCCGCTACAGCCGCGCATCAGCCCG
CTGAACGGTCGTGATCTGGATATGTCCCTGTCTTGCCTGCGCTCTATGTCCCCGATCCACCAGAAATACA
TGCAGGACATGGGCGTTGGCGCGACCCTGGTTTGCTCTCTGATGGTGTCTGGTCGTCTGTGGGGTCTGAT
CGCTTGCCACCACTACGAACCGCGCTTCGTTCCGTTCCACATTCGCGCTGCTGGCGAAGCGCTGGCGGAA
ACTTGTGCGATCCGCATCGCGACGCTGGAGAGCTTTGCACAGTCTCAGTCCAAATGAGCGGCCGCGACTC
TAGATCATAATCAGCCATACCACATTG
