>Addgene plasmid #56221 | mIFP-Golgi-7 | addgene partial sequence | sequence record 167915 | CMV-F 5'-CGCAAATGGGCGGTAGGCGTG-3'
AGCAGAGCTGGTTTAGTGACCGTCAGATCCGCTAGCATGAGGCTTCGGGAGCCGCTCCTGAGCGGCAGCG
CCGCGATGCCAGGCGCGTCCCTACAGCGGGCCTGCCGCCTGCTCGTGGCCGTCTGCGCTCTGCACCTTGG
CGTCACCCTCGTTTACTACCTGGCTGGCCGCGACCTGAGCCGCCTGCCCCAACTGGTCGGAGTCTCCACA
CCGCTGCAGGGCGGCTCGAACAGTGCCGCCGCCATCGGGCAGTCCTCCGGGGAGCTCCGGACCGGAGGGG
CCAAGGATCCACCGGTCGCCACCATGTCGGTACCGCTGACTACCTCAGCATTCGGCCACGCGTTTCTGGC
TAACTGTGAACGCGAGCAGATCCACCTGGCGGGCTCCATTCAGCCGCACGGTATCCTGCTGGCTGTGAAA
GAGCCGGACAACGTGGTGATCCAGGCTTCTATTAACGCTGCGGAGTTCCTGAACACCAACTCTGTTGTTG
GCCGTCCGCTGCGTGACCTGGGCGGCGATCTGCCTTTGCAGATCCTGCCGCACCTGAACGGCCCGCTGCA
CCTGGCTCCGATGACCCTGCGTTGTACCGTGGGTTCTCCGCCGCGTCGTGTGGACTGTACCATTCATCGT
CCGTCTAACGGCGGCCTGATCGTAGAACTGGAACCAGCAACCAAGACCACTAACATTGCGCCGGCTCTGG
ACGGTGCGTTTCATCGTATCACTTCTTCATCCTCCCTGATGGGCCTGTGTGACGAAACCGCGACTATTAT
CCGTGAGATTACTGGCTACGACCGTGTGATGGTAGTACGTTTCGATGAAGAGGGTAATGGCGAAATTCTG
TCCGAACGTCGTCGTGCGGACCTGGAAGCGTTCCTGGGTAACCGCTACCCGGCGTCTACTATTCCGCAGA
TCGCTCGTCGC
